>Addgene plasmid #117030 | SG-C-Int-1 | addgene full sequence | sequence record 228391 | Addgene NGS Result
GATACTGTTACTTACCGATTATTGTGAAGAACCAGACCGTTTGTTGTAGCACACTCGGCGAAAATCTGAA
TAGTAACTTCTTGACAATTAATCATCCGGCTCGTAATTTATGTGGAAAAGAGGAGAAATACTAG
[1500 nt withheld, positions 135-1634]
TAAATAAGTTGTGCCGTATCCAGCGGTTACCAATAATAGTCTCCAGGCATCAAATAAAACGAAAGGCTCA
GTCGAAAGACTGGGCCTTTCGTTTTATCTGTTGTTTGTCGGTGAACGCTCTCTACTAGAGTCACACTGGC
TCACCTTCGGGTGGGCCTTTCTGCGTTTATATAGTAAAGTTCCAATAAGACTCCAGGTATCTGTCCGTGT
AAAAAAGAGTATTGACTTCGCATCTTTTTGTACCTATAATGTGTGGATCACACAGGAAAGTACTAGATTG
AACCTCTACTACGAGTGAGTTGAGATTACAGCCTTACTCGGTACCAAATTCCAGAAAAGAGACGCTTTCG
AGCGTCTTTTTTCGTTTTGGTCCCTTACGCTATTATTGAAGCCAGTCTGTTACCGAAGTGAAATTGACGG
CTAGCTCAGTCCTAGGTACAGTGCTAGCCAGAGGAAGGAGGCTCGAACGATTACGGATTGCTCTACTGTG
ACTGAAGTTTACAACCCAATTATTGAAGGCCGCTAACGCGGCCTTTTTTTGTTTCTGGTCTCCCTGAGGC
ACAGAGATTTACTTTATTCACGACTTCAGATACGCACAGCTAACACCACGTCGTCCCTATCTGCTGCCCT
AGGTCTATGAGTGGTTGCTGGATAACTTTACGGGCATGCATAAGGCTCGTATGATATATTCAGGGAGACC
ACAACGGTTTCCCTCTACAAATAATTTTGTTTAACTTTAGTAATTTCAACAAAATAACTAGGATTCGAAA
TACGGTCTACTACAGAAGGGTGGTTTATCTTACTCAACGACGAACAATAAGGCCTCCCTAACGGGGGGCC
TTTTTTATTGATAACAAAAAGATTTCCCTCGTAACGCAGTAAGTATTTATCGTAGAAGATCACTTTTATC
GGTTTCCAGAACAGGTAAGAGCCAATAGTGATTACTTCGCGTTATGCAGGCTTCCTCGCTCACTGACTCG
CTGCGCTCGGTCGTTCGGCTGCGGCGAGCGGTATCAGCTCACTCAAAGGCGGTAATCCTAGCTAGGGCGT
TCGGCTGCGGCGAGCGGTATCAGCTCACTCAAAGGCGGTAATACGGTTATCCACAGAATCAGGGGATAAC
GCAGGAAAGAACATGTGAGCAAAAGGCCAGCAAAAGGCCAGGAACCGTAAAAAGGCCGCGTTGCTGGCGT
TTTTCCATAGGCTCCGCCCCCCTGACGAGCATCACAAAAATCGACGCTCAAGTCAGAGGTGGCGAAACCC
GACAGGACTATAAAGATACCAGGCGTTTCCCCCTGGAAGCTCCCTCGTGCGCTCTCCTGTTCCGACCCTG
CCGCTTACCGGATACCTGTCCGCCTTTCTCCCTTCGGGAAGCGTGGCGCTTTCTCATAGCTCACGCTGTA
GGTATCTCAGTTCGGTGTAGGTCGTTCGCTCCAAGCTGGGCTGTGTGCACGAACCCCCCGTTCAGCCCGA
CCGCTGCGCCTTATCCGGTAACTATCGTCTTGAGTCCAACCCGGTAAGACACGACTTATCGCCACTGGCA
GCAGCCACTGGTAACAGGMAGCAGCCACTGGTAACAGGATTAGCAGAGCGAGGTATGTAGGCGGTGCTAC
AGAGTTCTTGAAGTGGTGGCCTAACTACGGCTACACTAGAAGGACAGTATTTGGTATCTGCGCTCTGCTG
AAGCCAGTTACCTTCGGAAAAAGAGTTGGTAGCTCTTGATCCGGCAAACAAACCACCGCTGGTAGCGGTG
GTTTTTTGTTTGCAAGCAGCAGATTACGCGCAGAAAAAAAGGATCTCAAGAAGATCCTTTGATCTTTTCT
ACGGGGTCTGACGCTCAGTGGAACGAAAACTCACGTTAAGGGATTTTGGTCATGACTTGTGCTTGGATTC
TCACCAATAAAAAACGCCCGGCGGCAACCGAGCGTTCTGAACAAATCCAGATGGAGTTCTGAGGTCATTA
CTGGATCTATCAGCAGGAGTCCAAGCGAGCTCGATATCACTAAATACATTCAAATATCTATCCGCTCATG
AGACAATAACCCTGATAAATGCTTCAATAATATTGAAAAAGGAAGAATATGAGTATTCAACATTTCCGTG
TCGCCCTTATTCCCTTTTTTGCGGCATTTTGCCTTCCTGTTTTTGCTCACCCAGAAACGCTGGTGAAAGT
AAAAGATGCCGAAGATCAGTTGGGTGCACGTGTGGGTTACATCGAACTGGACCTCAACAGCGGTAAGATT
CTTGAGAGTTTTCGCCCCGAAGAACGTTTCCCAATGATGAGCACTTTTAAAGTTCTGCTCTGTGGCGCGG
TATTATCCCGTATTGACGCCGGGCAAGAGCAACTCGGTCGCCGCATACACTATTCTCAGAATGACTTGGT
TGAGTACTCACCAGTCACAGAAAAGCATCTTACGGACGGCATGACAGTACGCGAATTATGCAGCGCTGCC
ATAACCATGAGTGATAACACGGCGGCCAACTTACTTCTGACAACGATCGGAGGACCGAAGGAGCTTACCG
CTTTTTTGCACAACATGGGTGATCATGTAACTCGCCTTGATCGTTGGGAACCGGAGCTGAATGAAGCCAT
ACCAAACGACGAGCGTGACACCACGATGCCTGTAGCTATGGCAACAACGTTGCGCAAACTCTTAACTGGC
GAACTTCTTACTCTCGCTTCCCGGCAACAATTAATAGACTGGATGGAGGCGGATAAAGTTGCAGGACCAC
TTCTGCGCTCGGCCCTTCCGGCTGGCTGGTTTATTGCTGATAAATCTGGAGCCGGTGAGCGTGGGTCTCG
CGGTATCATTGCAGCACTGGGGCCAGATGGTAAGCCCTCCCGTATCGTAGTTATCTACACGACGGGGAGT
CAGGCAACTATGGATGAACGAAATAGACAGATCGCTGAGATAGGTGCCTCCCTGATTAAGCATTGGTAAT
AATTTAGCTTCCTTAGCTCCTGAAAATCTCGATAACTCAAAAAATACGCCCGGTAGTGATCTTATTTCAT
TATGGTGAAAGTTGGAACCTCTTACGTGCCGATCAACGTCTCATTTTCGCCAGATATCGACGTCTAAGAA
ACCATTATTATCATGACATTAACCTATAAAAATAGGCGTATCACGAGGCCCTTTCGTCTTCACCTCGAGT
GCCACCTGACGTCTAAGAAACCATTATTATCATGACATTAACCTATAAAAATAGGCGTATCACGAGGCAG
AATTTCAGATAAAAAAAATCCTTAGCTTTCGCTAAGGATGATTTCTGGA
Features (pLannotate 1.2.2; 10 found; start..end, strand, type, name):
     81..105     +  promoter       trc promoter (fragment): strong E. coli promoter; hybrid between the trp and lac UV5 promoters
   1685..1756    +  terminator     rrnB T1 terminator: transcription terminator T1 from the E. coli rrnB gene
   1772..1799    +  terminator     T7Te terminator: phage T7 early transcription terminator
   2048..2072    +  promoter       J23119(SpeI) promoter (fragment): bacterial promoter (Registry of Standard Biological Parts BBa J23119) modified to end with an SpeI site
   2826..3433    -  rep_origin     ori: high-copy-number ColE1/pMB1/pBR322/pUC origin of replication
   3531..3565    -  terminator     lambda t0 terminator: minimal transcription terminator from phage lambda (Scholtissek and Grosse, 1987)
   3641..3710    +  promoter       AmpR promoter: bla
   3713..4573    +  CDS            AmpR: β-lactamase; bla; confers resistance to ampicillin, carbenicillin, and related antibiotics
   4577..4679    -  promoter       cat promoter: promoter of the E. coli cat gene encoding chloramphenicol acetyltransferase
   4856..4899    -  terminator     bacterial terminator: putative bacterial transcription terminator
