[The description below was written by a language model from this plasmid's Addgene catalogue record and pLannotate feature annotations shown in this document.]
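Description:
SG-C-Int-1 is a synthetic-biology plasmid for *E. coli* that carries a constitutive expression cassette for the Bxb1 integrase, a phage-derived serine recombinase. It was built by Gibson assembly of a roughly 2.6 kb synthetic insert into the 2.3 kb J66100 backbone, giving a sequenced construct of about 4.9 kb. The plasmid replicates from a high-copy ColE1/pUC-type origin. It is selected with ampicillin through a β-lactamase gene driven by its native promoter. Short terminators, including lambda t0 and a putative bacterial terminator, flank the backbone functions and help insulate them from neighbouring transcription. A cat promoter is also annotated next to the resistance gene.

The automated feature table does not annotate the integrase coding sequence itself. It does detect a short match to a trc-type promoter near the start of the record, followed about 1.6 kb downstream by a tandem rrnB T1 and T7Te terminator pair. That spacing is consistent with a promoter–open reading frame–terminator unit that could hold the Bxb1 gene, but the exact promoter and ribosome binding site are not stated in the record. A second promoter fragment matching the strong constitutive J23119 part lies further downstream, and what it drives is not annotated.

Bxb1 integrase catalyses unidirectional recombination between its attB and attP sites, inverting or excising the DNA between them. The associated work concerns hierarchical composition of recombinase logic devices, so the plasmid presumably supplies a constant source of integrase for testing or switching such devices. The depositor notes that some discrepancies between the repository's sequencing result and the supplied reference sequence do not affect function.
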