Addgene plasmid #117030: SG-C-Int-1
Purpose: Constitutive integrase cassette - Bxb1
Depositing lab: Jerome Bonnet. Depositing organization: CNRS UMR 5048, INSERM U1054, Centre de Biochimie Structurale. Publication: Hierarchical composition of reliable recombinase logic devices. Guiziou S, Mayonove P, Bonnet J. Nat Commun. 2019 Jan 28;10(1):456. doi: 10.1038/s41467-019-08391-y. PubMed 30692530.
Backbone
  Vector backbone: J66100
  Backbone size w/o insert (bp): 2327
  Vector type: Synthetic Biology
Growth in bacteria
  Bacterial resistance: Ampicillin, 100 μg/mL
  Growth temperature: 37°C
  Growth strain: DH5alpha
  Copy number: High Copy
Gene/Insert
  Gene/Insert name: Constitutive integrase cassette - Bxb1
  Species: Synthetic
  Insert size (bp): 2574
  Cloning method: Gibson Cloning
Terms and licenses: Academic/Nonprofit Terms; Industry Terms: Not Available to Industry
Depositor comments: Please note that some discrepancies were found between Addgene's quality control result and the depositor's provided Genbank sequence. The depositor noted that these discrepancies do NOT affect plasmid function.
How to cite: SG-C-Int-1 was a gift from Jerome Bonnet (Addgene plasmid # 117030 ; http://n2t.net/addgene:117030 ; RRID:Addgene_117030)
